>Addgene plasmid #241173 | linker-P2A-lifeact-mNeongreen-ORF-2 | addgene full sequence | sequence record 482034 | Addgene NGS Result
ATTTGTCCTACTCAGGAGAGCGTTCACCGACAAACAACAGATAAAACGAAAGGCCCAGTCTTCCGACTGA
GCCTTTCGTTTTATTTGATGCCTGGCAGTTCCCTACTCTCGCGTTAACGCTAGCATGGATGTTTTCCCAG
TCACGACGTTGTAAAACGACGGCCAGTCTTAAGCTCGGGCCCGGTCTCTTCGCCGGCTCTGGGGCTACAA
ACTTCTCTCTGCTGAAACAAGCTGGCGACGTGGAGGAGAACCCTGGACCTATGGGCGTGGCCGACCTGAT
CAAGAAGTTCGAGAGCATCAGCAAGGAGGAGGGCGTGAGCAAGGGCGAGGAGGATAACATGGCCTCTCTC
CCAGCGACACATGAGTTACACATCTTTGGCTCCATCAACGGTGTGGACTTTGACATGGTGGGTCAGGGCA
CCGGCAATCCAAATGATGGTTATGAGGAGTTAAACCTGAAGTCCACCAAGGGTGACCTCCAGTTCTCCCC
CTGGATTCTGGTCCCTCATATCGGGTATGGCTTCCATCAGTACCTGCCCTACCCTGACGGGATGTCGCCT
TTCCAGGCCGCCATGGTAGATGGCTCCGGCTACCAAGTCCATCGCACAATGCAGTTTGAAGATGGTGCCT
CCCTTACTGTTAACTACCGCTACACCTACGAGGGAAGCCACATCAAAGGAGAGGCCCAGGTGAAGGGGAC
TGGTTTCCCTGCTGACGGTCCTGTGATGACCAACTCGCTGACCGCTGCGGACTGGTGCAGGTCGAAGAAG
ACTTACCCCAACGACAAAACCATCATCAGTACCTTTAAGTGGAGTTACACCACTGGAAATGGCAAGCGCT
ACCGGAGCACTGCGCGGACCACCTACACCTTTGCCAAGCCAATGGCGGCTAACTATCTGAAGAACCAGCC
GATGTACGTGTTCCGTAAGACGGAGCTCAAGCACTCCAAGACCGAGCTCAACTTCAAGGAGTGGCAAAAG
GCCTTTACCGATGTGATGGGCATGGACGAGCTGTACAAGTAAGCTAGAACTATAGTGAGTCGTATTACGT
AGATCCAGACATGATAAGATACATTGATGAGTTTGGACAAACCACAACTAGAATGCAGTGAAAAAAATGC
TTTATTTGTGAAATTTGTGATGCTATTGCTTTATTTGTAACCATTATAAGCTGCAATAAACAAGTTAACA
ACAACAATTGCATTCATTTTATGTTTCAGGTTCAGGGGGAGGTGTGGGAGGTTTTTTAATTCCTCAAGAG
ACCTCTAGACCAGCCAGGACAGAAATGCCTCGACTTCGCTGCTACCCAAGGTTGCCGGGTGACGCACACC
GTGGAAACGGATGAAGGCACGAACCCAGTGGACATAAGCCTGTTCGGTTCGTAAGCTGTAATGCAAGTAG
CGTATGCGCTCACGCAACTGGTCCAGAACCTTGACCGAACGCAGCGGTGGTAACGGCGCAGTGGCGGTTT
TCATGGCTTGTTATGACTGTTTTTTTGGGGTACAGTCTATGCCTCGGGCATCCAAGCAGCAAGCGCGTTA
CGCCGTGGGTCGATGTTTGATGTTATGGAGCAGCAACGATGTTACGCAGCAGGGCAGTCGCCCTAAAACA
AAGTTAAACATTATGAGGGAAGCGGTGATCGCCGAAGTATCGACTCAACTATCAGAGGTAGTTGGCGTCA
TCGAGCGCCATCTCGAACCGACGTTGCTGGCCGTACATTTGTACGGCTCCGCAGTGGATGGCGGCCTGAA
GCCACACAGTGATATTGATTTGCTGGTTACGGTGACCGTAAGGCTTGATGAAACAACGCGGCGAGCTTTG
ATCAACGACCTTTTGGAAACTTCGGCTTCCCCTGGAGAGAGCGAGATTCTCCGCGCTGTAGAAGTCACCA
TTGTTGTGCACGACGACATCATTCCGTGGCGTTATCCAGCTAAGCGCGAACTGCAATTTGGAGAATGGCA
GCGCAATGACATTCTTGCAGGTATCTTCGAGCCAGCCACGATCGACATTGATCTGGCTATCTTGCTGACA
AAAGCAAGAGAACATAGCGTTGCCTTGGTAGGTCCAGCGGCGGAGGAACTCTTTGATCCGGTTCCTGAAC
AGGATCTATTTGAGGCGCTAAATGAAACCTTAACGCTATGGAACTCGCCGCCCGACTGGGCTGGCGATGA
GCGAAATGTAGTGCTTACGTTGTCCCGCATTTGGTACAGCGCAGTAACCGGCAAAATCGCGCCGAAGGAT
GTCGCTGCCGACTGGGCAATGGAGCGCCTGCCGGCCCAGTATCAGCCCGTCATACTTGAAGCTAGACAGG
CTTATCTTGGACAAGAAGAAGATCGCTTGGCCTCGCGCGCAGATCAGTTGGAAGAATTTGTCCACTACGT
GAAAGGCGAGATCACCAAGGTAGTCGGCAAATAACCCTCGAGCCACCCATGACCAAAATCCCTTAACGTG
AGTTACGCGTCGTTCCACTGAGCGTCAGACCCCGTAGAAAAGATCAAAGGATCTTCTTGAGATCCTTTTT
TTCTGCGCGTAATCTGCTGCTTGCAAACAAAAAAACCACCGCTACCAGCGGTGGTTTGTTTGCCGGATCA
AGAGCTACCAACTCTTTTTCCGAAGGTAACTGGCTTCAGCAGAGCGCAGATACCAAATACTGTTCTTCTA
GTGTAGCCGTAGTTAGGCCACCACTTCAAGAACTCTGTAGCACCGCCTACATACCTCGCTCTGCTAATCC
TGTTACCAGTGGCTGCTGCCAGTGGCGATAAGTCGTGTCTTACCGGGTTGGACTCAAGACGATAGTTACC
GGATAAGGCGCAGCGGTCGGGCTGAACGGGGGGTTCGTGCACACAGCCCAGCTTGGAGCGAACGACCTAC
ACCGAACTGAGATACCTACAGCGTGAGCTATGAGAAAGCGCCACGCTTCCCGAAGGGAGAAAGGCGGACA
GGTATCCGGTAAGCGGCAGGGTCGGAACAGGAGAGCGCACGAGGGAGCTTCCAGGGGGAAACGCCTGGTA
TCTTTATAGTCCTGTCGGGTTTCGCCACCTCTGACTTGAGCGTCGATTTTTGTGATGCTCGTCAGGGGGG
CGGAGCCTATGGAAAAACGCCAGCAACGCGGCCTTTTTACGGTTCCTGGCCTTTTGCTGGCCTTTTGCTC
ACATGTTCTTTCCTGCGTTATCCCCTGATTCTGTGGATAACCGTATTACCGCCTTTGAGTGAGCTGATAC
CGCTCGCCGCAGCCGAACGACCGAGCGCAGCGAGTCAGTGAGCGAGGAAGCGGAAGAGCGCCCAATACGC
AAACCGCCTCTCCCCGCGCGTTGGCCGATTCATTAATGCAGCTGGCACGACAGGTTTCCCGACTGGAAAG
CGGGCAGTGAGCGCAACGCAATTAATACGCGTACCGCTAGCCAGGAAGAGTTTGTAGAAACGCAAAAAGG
CCATCCGTCAGGATGGCCTTCTGCTTAGTTTGATGCCTGGCAGTTTATGGCGGGCGTCCTGCCCGCCACC
CTCCGGGCCGTTGCTTCACAACGTTCAAATCCGCTCCCGGCGG
Features (pLannotate 1.2.2; 11 found; start..end, strand, type, name):
     41..84      +  terminator     rrnB T1 terminator: Escherichia coli rrnB; transcription terminator T1 from the E. coli rrnB gene
    131..167     -  CDS            lacZα (fragment): LacZα fragment of β-galactosidase; lacZ fragment
    315..1022    +  CDS            mNeonGreen: bright monomeric yellow-green fluorescent protein derived from LanYFP (Shaner et al., 2013)
   1030..1047    -  promoter       T7 promoter (fragment): promoter for bacteriophage T7 RNA polymerase
   1052..1186    -  polyA_signal   SV40 poly(A) signal: SV40 polyadenylation signal
   1361..1384    +  promoter       Pc promoter (fragment): intI1 (promoter lies within the coding sequence); class 1 integron promoter
   1560..1616    +  CDS            GmR (fragment): gentamycin acetyltransferase; aacC1; confers resistance to gentamycin
   1623..2414    +  CDS            SmR: aminoglycoside adenylyltransferase (Murphy, 1985); aadA; confers resistance to spectinomycin and streptomycin
   2507..3095    +  rep_origin     ori: high-copy-number ColE1/pMB1/pBR322/pUC origin of replication
   3278..3370    +  CDS            lacI (fragment): lac repressor; lacI; The lac repressor binds to the lac operator to inhibit transcription in E. coli. This inhibition can be relieved by adding lactose or isopropyl-β-D-thiogalactopyranoside (IPTG).
   3425..3452    -  terminator     rrnB T2 terminator: transcription terminator T2 from the E. coli rrnB gene
