[The description below was written by a language model from this plasmid's Addgene catalogue record and pLannotate feature annotations shown in this document.]
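Description:
linker-P2A-lifeact-mNeongreen-ORF-2 is a small (about 3.5 kb) bacterial cloning plasmid that serves as a middle entry vector in the mini-Golden subcloning platform, a modular assembly system used for building knock-in donor constructs for genome editing in zebrafish. It is built on the pU6a:sgRNA#25 backbone and is maintained in E. coli through a high-copy ColE1/pUC-type origin of replication. Selection is by spectinomycin, conferred by the aadA (SmR) aminoglycoside adenylyltransferase gene, which appears to be driven by a class 1 integron Pc promoter remnant lying upstream. A short gentamicin-resistance fragment, lacZα and lacI fragments, and the rrnB T1 and T2 terminators are also annotated; these look like backbone remnants rather than functional parts.

The payload is a synthetic reporter module whose only annotated coding feature is mNeonGreen, a bright monomeric yellow-green fluorescent protein. The name indicates that this is preceded by a linker, a P2A self-cleaving peptide and the Lifeact F-actin-binding peptide, although none of these short elements is called in the feature table; they would fall in the unannotated stretch just upstream of the fluorescent protein. In that arrangement, an in-frame fusion to an upstream coding sequence would yield the upstream protein and a separate Lifeact-mNeonGreen that labels filamentous actin. The record lists a "TCGC linker" as the modification, and the "ORF-2" suffix probably denotes a reading-frame variant within a set, but the record does not explain either. No eukaryotic promoter is present, consistent with a part intended to be assembled with flanking modules. An SV40 poly(A) signal and a T7 promoter fragment lie downstream of the reporter, annotated on the opposite strand. The cloning sites used are not stated.
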