Addgene plasmid #241173: linker-P2A-lifeact-mNeongreen-ORF-2
Purpose: Middle entry vector for mini-Golden subcloning platform; mNeongreen
Depositing lab: Junsu Kang. Depositing organization: University of Wisconsin, Madison. Publication: Advancing knock-in approaches for robust genome editing in zebrafish. Rodriguez-Parks A, Beezley EG, Manna S, Silaban I, Almutawa SI, Cao S, Ahmed H, Guyer M, Baker S, Richards MP, Kang J. Biol Open. 2026 Feb 2:bio.062472. doi: 10.1242/bio.062472. PubMed 41630603.
Backbone
  Vector backbone: pU6a:sgRNA#25
  Vector type: Mini-Golden
Growth in bacteria
  Bacterial resistance: Spectinomycin, 50 μg/mL
  Growth temperature: 37°C
  Growth strain: DH5alpha
  Copy number: Unknown
Gene/Insert
  Gene/Insert name: mNeongreen
  Species: Synthetic
  Mutation: TCGC linker
  Cloning method: Restriction Enzyme; 5′ cloning site Unknown (unknown if destroyed); 3′ cloning site Unknown (unknown if destroyed)
Terms and licenses: Academic/Nonprofit Terms; Industry Terms: Not Available to Industry
How to cite: linker-P2A-lifeact-mNeongreen-ORF-2 was a gift from Junsu Kang (Addgene plasmid # 241173 ; http://n2t.net/addgene:241173 ; RRID:Addgene_241173)
